>Addgene plasmid #179007 | pBBK23 pCAS-Tyr-[gRNA: 6=ARS416] (SplitHygR, AmpR) | addgene full sequence | sequence record 360721 | Addgene NGS Result
CGAAGCATCTGTGCTTCATTTTGTAGAACAAAAATGCAACGCGAGAGCGCTAATTTTTCAAACAAAGAAT
CTGAGCTGCATTTTTACAGAACAGAAATGCAACGCGAAAGCGCTATTTTACCAACGAAGAATCTGTGCTT
CATTTTTGTAAAACAAAAATGCAACGCGAGAGCGCTAATTTTTCAAACAAAGAATCTGAGCTGCATTTTT
ACAGAACAGAAATGCAACGCGAGAGCGCTATTTTACCAACAAAGAATCTATACTTCTTTTTTGTTCTACA
AAAATGCATCCCGAGAGCGCTATTTTTCTAACAAAGCATCTTAGATTACTTTTTTTCTCCTTTGTGCGCT
CTATAATGCAGTCTCTTGATAACTTTTTGCACTGTAGGTCCGTTAAGGTTAGAAGAAGGCTACTTTGGTG
TCTATTTTCTCTTCCATAAAAAAAGCCTGACTCCACTTCCCGCGTTTACTGATTACTAGCGAAGCTGCGG
GTGCATTTTTTCAAGATAAAGGCATCCCCGATTATATTCTATACCGATGTGGATTGCGCATACTTTGTGA
ACAGAAAGTGATAGCGTTGATGATTCTTCATTGGTCAGAAAATTATGAACGGTTTCTTCTATTTTGTCTC
TATATACTACGTATAGGAAATGTTTACATTTTCGTATTGTTTTCGATTCACTCTATGAATAGTTCTTACT
ACAATTTTTTTGTCTAAAGAGTAATACTAGAGATAAACATAAAAAATGTAGAGGTCGAGTTTAGATGCAA
GTTCAAGGAGCGAAAGGTGGATGGGTAGGTTATATAGGGATATAGCACAGAGATATATAGCAAAGAGATA
CTTTTGAGCAATGTTTGTGGAAGCGGTATTCGCAATATTTTAGTAGCCCGTTACAGTCCGGTGCGTTTTT
GGTTTTTTGAAAGTGCGTCTTCAGAGCGCTTTTGGTTTTCAAAAGCGCTCTGAAGTTCCTATACTTTCTA
GAGAATAGGAACTTCGGAATAGGAACTTCAAAGCGTTTCCGAAAACGAGCGCTTCCGAAAATGCAACGCG
AGCTGCGCACATACAGCTCACTGTTCACGTCGCACCTATATCTGCGTGTTGCCTGTATATATATATACAT
GAGAAGAACGGCATAGTGCGTGTTTATGCTTAAATGCGTATATGTGTTATGTAGTATACTCTTTCTTCAA
CAATTAAATACTCTCGGTAGCCAAGTTGGTTTAAGGCGCAAGACTGTAATTTATCACTACGAAATCTTGA
GATCGGGCGTTCGACTCGCCCCCGGGAGAGATGGCCGGCATGGTCCCAGCCTCCTCGCTGGCGCCGGCTG
GGCAACACCTTCGGGTGGCGAATGGGACTTTTAGTGCACTTACCCCACGTTGTTTTAGAGCTAGAAATAG
CAAGTTAAAATAAGGCTAGTCCGTTATCAACTTGAAAAAGTGGCACCGAGTCGGTGCTTTTTTTATTTTT
TGTCACTATTGTTATGTAAAATGCCACCTCTGACAGTATGGAACGCAAACTTCTGTCTAGTGGATATAGG
TCTAGAGATCTGTTTAGCTTGCCTCGTCCCCGCCGGGTCACCCGGCCAGCGACATGGAGGCCCAGAATAC
CCTCCTTGACAGTCTTGACGTGCGCAGCTCAGGGGCATGATGTGACTGTCGCCCGTACATTTAGCCCATA
CATCCCCATGTATAATCATTTGCATCCATACATTTTGATGGCCGCACGGCGCGAAGCAAAAATTACGGCT
CCTCGCTGCAGACCTGCGAGCAGGGAAACGCTCCCCTCACAGACGCGTTGAATTGTCCCCACGCCGCGCC
CCTGTAGAGAAATATAAAAGGTTAGGATTTGCCACTGAGGTTCTTCTTTCATATACTTCCTTTTAAAATC
TTGCTAGGATACAGTTCTCACATCACATCCGAACATAAACAACAATGGGAAAGAAACCAGAATTGACAGC
TACGTCTGTCGAGAAGTTTCTGATCGAAAAGTTCGACAGCGTGTCCGACCTGATGCAGCTCTCGGAGGGC
GAAGAATCTCGTGCTTTCAGCTTCGATGTAGGAGGGCGTGGATATGTCCTGCGGGTAAATAGCTGCGCCG
ATGGTTTCTACAAAGATCGTTATGTTTATCGGCACTTTGCATCGGCCGCGCTCCCGATTCCGGAAGTGCT
TGACATTGGGGAATTTAGCGAGAGCCTGACCTATTGCATCTCCCGCCGTGCACAGGGTGTCACGTTGCAA
GACCTGCCTGAAACCGAACTGCCCGCTGTTCTGCAACCGGTCGCGGAGGCCATGGATGCGATCGCTGCGG
CCGATCTTAGCCAGACGAGCGGGTTCGGCCCATTCGGACCGCAAGGAATCGGTCAATACACTACATGGCG
TGATTTCATATGCGCGATTGCTGATCCCCATGTGTATCACTGGCAAACTGTGATGGACGACACCGTCAGT
GCGTCCGTCGCGCAGGCTCTCGATGAGCTGATGCTTTGGGCCGAGGACTGCCCCGAAGTCCGGCACCTCG
TGCACGCGGATTTCGGCTCCAACAATGTCCTGACGGACAATGGCCGCATAACAGCGGTCATTGACTGGAG
CGAGGCGATGTTCGGGGATTCCCAATACGAGGTCGCCAACATCTTCTTCTGGAGGCCGTGGTTGGCTTGT
ATGGAGCAGCAGACGCGCTACTTCGAGCGGAGGCATCCGGAGCTTGCAGGATCGACGTCGCTGCCTGCAG
GACAGGGTGTCACGTTGCAAGACCTGCCTGAAACCGAACTGCCCGCTGTTCTGCAACCGGTCGCGGAGGC
CATGGATGCGATCGCTGCGGCCGATCTTAGCCAGACGAGCGGGTTCGGCCCATTCGGACCGCAAGGAATC
GGTCAATACACTACATGGCGTGATTTCATATGCGCGATTGCTGATCCCCATGTGTATCACTGGCAAACTG
TGATGGACGACACCGTCAGTGCGTCCGTCGCGCAGGCTCTCGATGAGCTGATGCTTTGGGCCGAGGACTG
CCCCGAAGTCCGGCACCTCGTGCACGCGGATTTCGGCTCCAACAATGTCCTGACGGACAATGGCCGCATA
ACAGCGGTCATTGACTGGAGCGAGGCGATGTTCGGGGATTCCCAATACGAGGTCGCCAACATCTTCTTCT
GGAGGCCGTGGTTGGCTTGTATGGAGCAGCAGACGCGCTACTTCGAGCGGAGGCATCCGGAGCTTGCAGG
ATCGCCGCGGCTCCGGGCGTATATGCTCCGCATTGGTCTTGACCAACTCTATCAGAGCTTGGTTGACGGC
AATTTCGATGATGCAGCTTGGGCGCAGGGTCGATGCGACGCAATCGTCCGATCCGGAGCCGGGACTGTCG
GGCGTACACAAATCGCCCGCAGAAGCGCGGCCGTCTGGACCGATGGCTGTGTAGAAGTACTCGCCGATAG
TGGAAACCGACGCCCCAGCACTCGTCCGAGGGCAAAGGAATAATCAGTACTGACAATAAAAAGATTCTTG
TTTTCAAGAACTTGTCATTTGTATAGTTTTTTTATATTGTAGTTGTTCTATTTTAATCAAATGTTAGCGT
GATTTATATTTTTTTTCGCCTCGACATCATCTGCCCAGATGCGAAGTTAAGTGCGCAGAAAGTAATATCA
TGCGTCAATCGTATGTGAATGCTGGTCGCTATACTGCTGTCGATTCGATACTAACGCCGCCATCCAGTGT
CGAAAACGAGCTCTCGAGAACCCTTAATCAAAAAGGATCTTCACCTAGATCCTTTTAAATTAAAAATGAA
GTTTTAAATCAATCTAAAGTATATATGAGTAAACTTGGTCTGACAGTTACCAATGCTTAATCAGTGAGGC
ACCTATCTCAGCGATCTGTCTATTTCGTTCATCCATAGTTGCCTGACTCCCCGTCGTGTAGATAACTACG
ATACGGGAGGGCTTACCATCTGGCCCCAGTGCTGCAATGATACCGCGGGACCCACGCTCACCGGCTCCAG
ATTTATCAGCAATAAACCAGCCAGCCGGAAGGGCCGAGCGCAGAAGTGGTCCTGCAACTTTATCCGCCTC
CATCCAGTCTATTAATTGTTGCCGGGAAGCTAGAGTAAGTAGTTCGCCAGTTAATAGTTTGCGCAACGTT
GTTGCCATTGCTACAGGCATCGTGGTGTCACGCTCGTCGTTTGGTATGGCTTCATTCAGCTCCGGTTCCC
AACGATCAAGGCGAGTTACATGATCCCCCATGTTGTGCAAAAAAGCGGTTAGCTCCTTCGGTCCTCCGAT
CGTTGTCAGAAGTAAGTTGGCCGCAGTGTTATCACTCATGGTTATGGCAGCACTGCATAATTCTCTTACT
GTCATGCCATCCGTAAGATGCTTTTCTGTGACTGGTGAGTACTCAACCAAGTCATTCTGAGAATAGTGTA
TGCGGCGACCGAGTTGCTCTTGCCCGGCGTCAATACGGGATAATACCGCGCCACATAGCAGAACTTTAAA
AGTGCTCATCATTGGAAAACGTTCTTCGGGGCGAAAACTCTCAAGGATCTTACCGCTGTTGAGATCCAGT
TCGATGTAACCCACTCGTGCACCCAACTGATCTTCAGCATCTTTTACTTTCACCAGCGTTTCTGGGTGAG
CAAAAACAGGAAGGCAAAATGCCGCAAAAAAGGGAATAAGGGCGACACGGAAATGTTGAATACTCATACT
CTTCCTTTTTCAATATTATTGAAGCATTTATCAGGGTTATTGTCTCATGAGCGGATACATATTTGAATGT
ATTTAGAAAAATAAACAAATAGGGGTTCGTCGACAGTCGAACAAGAAGCAGGCAAAGTTTAGAGCACTGC
CCCTCCGCACTCAAAAAAGAAAAAACTAGGAGGAAAATAAAATTCTCAACCACACAAACACATAAACACA
TACAAATACAAATACAAGCTTATTTACTTGACATCGCGCGATCTTCCACTATTCAGCGCCGTCCGCCCTC
TCTCGTGTTTTTTGTTTACGCGACAACTATGCGAAATCCGGAGCAACGGGCAACCGTTTGGGGAAAGACC
ACACCCACGCGCGATCGCCATGGCAACGAGGTCGCACACGCCCCACACCCAGACCTCCCTGCGAGCGGGC
ATGGGTACAATGTCCCCGTTGCCACAGACACCACTTCGTAGCACAGCGCAGAGCGTAGCGTGTTGTTGCT
GCTGACAAAAGAAAATTTTTCTTAGCAAAGCAAAGGAGGGGAAGCACGGGCAGATAGCACCGTACCATAC
CCTTGGAAACTCGAAATGAACGAAGCAGGAAATGAGAGAATGAGAGTTTTGTAGGTATATATAGCGGTAG
TGTTTGCGCGTTACCATCATCTTCTGGATCTATCTATTGTTCTTTTCCTCATCACTTTCCCCTTTTTCGC
TCTTCTTCTTGTCTTTTATTTCTTTCTTTTTTTTAATTGTTCCCTCGATTGGCTATCTACCAAAGAATCC
AAACTTAATACACGTATTTATTTGTCCAATTACCATGGATAAGAAATACTCAATAGGCTTAGATATCGGC
ACAAATAGCGTCGGATGGGCGGTGATCACTGATGAATATAAGGTTCCGTCTAAAAAGTTCAAGGTTCTGG
GAAATACAGACCGCCACAGTATCAAAAAAAATCTTATAGGGGCTCTTTTATTTGACAGTGGAGAGACAGC
GGAAGCGACTCGACTCAAACGGACAGCTCGTAGAAGGTATACACGTCGGAAGAATCGTATTTGTTATCTA
CAGGAGATTTTTTCAAATGAGATGGCGAAAGTAGATGATAGTTTCTTTCATCGACTTGAAGAGTCTTTTT
TGGTGGAAGAAGACAAGAAGCATGAACGTCATCCTATTTTTGGAAATATAGTAGATGAAGTTGCTTATCA
TGAGAAATATCCAACTATCTATCATCTGCGAAAAAAATTGGTAGATTCTACTGATAAAGCGGATTTGCGC
TTAATCTATTTGGCCTTAGCGCATATGATTAAGTTTCGTGGTCATTTTTTGATTGAGGGAGATTTAAATC
CTGATAATAGTGATGTGGACAAACTATTTATCCAGTTGGTACAAACCTACAATCAATTATTTGAAGAAAA
CCCTATTAACGCAAGTGGAGTAGATGCTAAAGCGATTCTTTCTGCACGATTGAGTAAATCAAGACGATTA
GAAAATCTCATTGCTCAGCTCCCCGGTGAGAAGAAAAATGGCTTATTTGGGAATCTCATTGCTTTGTCAT
TGGGTTTGACCCCTAATTTTAAATCAAATTTTGATTTGGCAGAAGATGCTAAATTACAGCTTTCAAAAGA
TACTTACGATGATGATTTAGATAATTTATTGGCGCAAATTGGAGATCAATATGCTGATTTGTTTTTGGCA
GCTAAGAATTTATCAGATGCTATTTTACTTTCAGATATCCTAAGAGTAAATACTGAAATAACTAAGGCTC
CCCTATCAGCTTCAATGATTAAACGCTACGATGAACATCATCAAGACTTGACTCTTTTAAAAGCTTTAGT
TCGACAACAACTTCCAGAAAAGTATAAAGAAATCTTTTTTGATCAATCAAAAAACGGATATGCAGGTTAT
ATTGATGGGGGAGCTAGCCAAGAAGAATTTTATAAATTTATCAAACCAATTTTAGAAAAAATGGATGGTA
CTGAGGAATTATTGGTGAAACTAAATCGTGAAGATTTGCTGCGCAAGCAACGGACCTTTGACAACGGCTC
TATTCCCCATCAAATTCACTTGGGTGAGCTGCATGCTATTTTGAGAAGACAAGAAGACTTTTATCCATTT
TTAAAAGACAATCGTGAGAAGATTGAAAAAATCTTGACTTTTCGAATTCCTTATTATGTTGGTCCATTGG
CGCGTGGCAATAGTCGTTTTGCATGGATGACTCGGAAGTCTGAAGAAACAATTACCCCATGGAATTTTGA
AGAAGTTGTCGATAAAGGTGCTTCAGCTCAATCATTTATTGAACGCATGACAAACTTTGATAAAAATCTT
CCAAATGAAAAAGTACTACCAAAACATAGTTTGCTTTATGAGTATTTTACGGTTTATAACGAATTGACAA
AGGTCAAATATGTTACTGAAGGAATGCGAAAACCAGCATTTCTTTCAGGTGAACAGAAGAAAGCCATTGT
TGATTTACTCTTCAAAACAAATCGAAAAGTAACCGTTAAGCAATTAAAAGAAGATTATTTCAAAAAAATA
GAATGTTTTGATAGTGTTGAAATTTCAGGAGTTGAAGATAGATTTAATGCTTCATTAGGTACCTACCATG
ATTTGCTAAAAATTATTAAAGATAAAGATTTTTTGGATAATGAAGAAAATGAAGATATCTTAGAGGATAT
TGTTTTAACATTGACCTTATTTGAAGATAGGGAGATGATTGAGGAAAGACTTAAAACATATGCTCACCTC
TTTGATGATAAGGTGATGAAACAGCTTAAACGTCGCCGTTATACTGGTTGGGGACGTTTGTCTCGAAAAT
TGATTAATGGTATTAGGGATAAGCAATCTGGCAAAACAATATTAGATTTTTTGAAATCAGATGGTTTTGC
CAATCGCAATTTTATGCAGCTGATCCATGATGATAGTTTGACATTTAAAGAAGACATTCAAAAAGCACAA
GTGTCTGGACAAGGCGATAGTTTACATGAACATATTGCAAATTTAGCTGGTAGCCCTGCTATTAAAAAAG
GTATTTTACAGACTGTAAAAGTTGTTGATGAATTGGTCAAAGTAATGGGGCGGCATAAGCCAGAAAATAT
CGTTATTGAAATGGCACGTGAAAATCAGACAACTCAAAAGGGCCAGAAAAATTCGCGAGAGCGTATGAAA
CGAATCGAAGAAGGTATCAAAGAATTAGGAAGTCAGATTCTTAAAGAGCATCCTGTTGAAAATACTCAAT
TGCAAAATGAAAAGCTCTATCTCTATTATCTCCAAAATGGAAGAGACATGTATGTGGACCAAGAATTAGA
TATTAATCGTTTAAGTGATTATGATGTCGATCACATTGTTCCACAAAGTTTCCTTAAAGACGATTCAATA
GACAATAAGGTCTTAACGCGTTCTGATAAAAATCGTGGTAAATCGGATAACGTTCCAAGTGAAGAAGTAG
TCAAAAAGATGAAAAACTATTGGAGACAACTTCTAAACGCCAAGTTAATCACTCAACGTAAGTTTGATAA
TTTAACGAAAGCTGAACGTGGAGGTTTGAGTGAACTTGATAAAGCTGGTTTTATCAAACGCCAATTGGTT
GAAACTCGCCAAATCACTAAGCATGTGGCACAAATTTTGGATAGTCGCATGAATACTAAATACGATGAAA
ATGATAAACTTATTCGAGAGGTTAAAGTGATTACCTTAAAATCTAAATTAGTTTCTGACTTCCGAAAAGA
TTTCCAATTCTATAAAGTACGTGAGATTAACAATTACCATCATGCCCATGATGCGTATCTAAATGCCGTC
GTTGGAACTGCTTTGATTAAGAAATATCCAAAACTTGAATCGGAGTTTGTCTATGGTGATTATAAAGTTT
ATGATGTTCGTAAAATGATTGCTAAGTCTGAGCAAGAAATAGGCAAAGCAACCGCAAAATATTTCTTTTA
CTCTAATATCATGAACTTCTTCAAAACAGAAATTACACTTGCAAATGGAGAGATTCGCAAACGCCCTCTA
ATCGAAACTAATGGGGAAACTGGAGAAATTGTCTGGGATAAAGGGCGAGATTTTGCCACAGTGCGCAAAG
TATTGTCCATGCCCCAAGTCAATATTGTCAAGAAAACAGAAGTACAGACAGGCGGATTCTCCAAGGAGTC
AATTTTACCAAAAAGAAATTCGGACAAGCTTATTGCTCGTAAAAAAGACTGGGATCCAAAAAAATATGGT
GGTTTTGATAGTCCAACGGTAGCTTATTCAGTCCTAGTGGTTGCTAAGGTGGAAAAAGGGAAATCGAAGA
AGTTAAAATCCGTTAAAGAGTTACTAGGGATCACAATTATGGAAAGAAGTTCCTTTGAAAAAAATCCGAT
TGACTTTTTAGAAGCTAAAGGATATAAGGAAGTTAAAAAAGACTTAATCATTAAACTACCTAAATATAGT
CTTTTTGAGTTAGAAAACGGTCGTAAACGGATGCTGGCTAGTGCCGGAGAATTACAAAAAGGAAATGAGC
TGGCTCTGCCAAGCAAATATGTGAATTTTTTATATTTAGCTAGTCATTATGAAAAGTTGAAGGGTAGTCC
AGAAGATAACGAACAAAAACAATTGTTTGTGGAGCAGCATAAGCATTATTTAGATGAGATTATTGAGCAA
ATCAGTGAATTTTCTAAGCGTGTTATTTTAGCAGATGCCAATTTAGATAAAGTTCTTAGTGCATATAACA
AACATAGAGACAAACCAATACGTGAACAAGCAGAAAATATTATTCATTTATTTACGTTGACGAATCTTGG
AGCTCCCGCTGCTTTTAAATATTTTGATACAACAATTGATCGTAAACGATATACGTCTACAAAAGAAGTT
TTAGATGCCACTCTTATCCATCAATCCATCACTGGTCTTTATGAAACACGCATTGATTTGAGTCAGCTAG
GAGGTGACGGTGGAGGGCCAAAAAAGAAAAGAAAAGTTGAAGATGCTTCTGCTCATCATCACCATCACCA
TCACCATTAAATCCGCTCTAACCGAAAAGGAAGGAGTTAGACAACCTGAAGTCTAGGTCCCTATTTATTT
TTTTATAGTTATGTTAGTATTAAGAACGTTATTTATATTTCAAATTTTTCTTTTTTTTCTGTACAGACGC
GTGTACGCATGTAACATTATACTGAAAACCTTGCTTGAGAAGGTTTTGGGACGCTCGAAGTGAGCAAAAG
GCCAGCAAAAGGCCAGGAACCGTAAAAAGGCCGCGTTGCTGGCGTTTTTCCATAGGCTCCGCCCCCCTGA
CGAGCATCACAAAAATCGACGCTCAAGTCAGAGGTGGCGAAACCCGACAGGACTATAAAGATACCAGGCG
TTTCCCCCTGGAAGCTCCCTCGTGCGCTCTCCTGTTCCGACCCTGCCGCTTACCGGATACCTGTCCGCCT
TTCTCCCTTCGGGAAGCGTGGCGCTTTCTCATAGCTCACGCTGTAGGTATCTCAGTTCGGTGTAGGTCGT
TCGCTCCAAGCTGGGCTGTGTGCACGAACCCCCCGTTCAGCCCGACCGCTGCGCCTTATCCGGTAACTAT
CGTCTTGAGTCCAACCCGGTAAGACACGACTTATCGCCACTGGCAGCAGCCACTGGTAACAGGATTAGCA
GAGCGAGGTATGTAGGCGGTGCTACAGAGTTCTTGAAGTGGTGGCCTAACTACGGCTACACTAGAAGAAC
AGTATTTGGTATCTGCGCTCTGCTGAAGCCAGTTACCTTCGGAAAAAGAGTTGGTAGCTCTTGATCCGGC
AAACAAACCACCGCTGGTAGCGGTGGTTTTTTTGTTTGCAAGCAGCAGATTACGCGCAGAAAAAAAGGAT
CTCAAGAAGATCCTTTGATCTTTTCTAC
Features (pLannotate 1.2.2; 13 found; start..end, strand, type, name):
      1..1159    -  rep_origin     2μ ori: yeast 2μ plasmid origin of replication
   1200..1288    +  ncRNA          tRNA: Accession: RF00005 - tRNA
   1382..1457    +  misc_RNA       gRNA scaffold: guide RNA scaffold for the Streptococcus pyogenes CRISPR/Cas9 system
   1591..2714    +  gene           hphMX6 (fragment): yeast selectable marker conferring hygromycin resistance
   2732..3472    +  CDS            HygR (fragment): aminoglycoside phosphotransferase from E. coli confers resistance to hygromycin
   3479..3676    +  terminator     TEF terminator: Ashbya gossypii TEF terminator
   3827..4687    -  CDS            AmpR: β-lactamase; bla; confers resistance to ampicillin, carbenicillin, and related antibiotics
   4688..4779    -  promoter       AmpR promoter: bla
   4927..5340    -  CDS            YJC7_YEAST: Protein predicted: Swiss-Prot protein existence level 4. From Saccharomyces cerevisiae (strain ATCC 204508 / S288c) (Baker's yeast).
   5495..9598    +  CDS            cas9: CAS9_STRP1 - Also known as csn1 From Streptococcus pyogenes serotype M1.
   9647..9667    +  CDS            7xHis: 6xHis affinity tag
   9671..9860    +  terminator     CYC1 terminator: S. cerevisiae CYC1; transcription terminator for CYC1
   9917..10505   -  rep_origin     ori: high-copy-number ColE1/pMB1/pBR322/pUC origin of replication
