[The description below was written by a language model from this plasmid's Addgene catalogue record and pLannotate feature annotations shown in this document.]
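Description:
pBBK23 pCAS-Tyr-[gRNA: 6=ARS416] is a yeast–E. coli shuttle plasmid of about 10.5 kb from the Markerless Yeast Localization and Overexpression (MyLO) CRISPR-Cas9 toolkit, delivering Streptococcus pyogenes Cas9 together with a pre-cloned guide RNA directed at the ARS416 locus. It is built on a 2-micron/pUC backbone. The yeast 2μ origin supports episomal multicopy maintenance in Saccharomyces cerevisiae, while the high-copy ColE1/pUC origin and a β-lactamase gene with its native promoter allow propagation in E. coli under ampicillin selection.

The Cas9 open reading frame is followed by a short polyhistidine tag and the CYC1 terminator. The promoter driving it is not annotated as such, although a yeast genomic segment that the annotation tool matched to a predicted S. cerevisiae protein lies immediately upstream. The guide cassette consists of a tRNA element followed, after a short gap that accommodates the spacer, by the S. pyogenes gRNA scaffold. The "Tyr" in the name suggests a tyrosine tRNA, a common arrangement in which the tRNA provides RNA polymerase III transcription and is processed away from the guide, though the record does not spell this out.

Yeast selection is described as "split hygromycin" resistance. Consistent with this, the table shows the hygromycin marker as two adjacent fragments (an hphMX6 portion and a HygR coding portion) ending in the Ashbya gossypii TEF terminator, rather than as one intact annotated gene. The record does not explain how the split design operates. The depositor notes assembly by BsaI Golden Gate cloning. The plasmid is intended for Cas9-mediated cutting at ARS416 to enable markerless genomic integration in yeast.
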