Addgene plasmid #179007: pBBK23 pCAS-Tyr-[gRNA: 6=ARS416] (SplitHygR, AmpR)
Purpose: Sp.Cas9 and gRNA yeast expression vector with ARS416 gRNA pre-cloned. Selection =SplitHygromycin resistance
Depositing lab: Vincent Martin. Depositing organization: Concordia University. Publication: The MyLo CRISPR-Cas9 Toolkit: A Markerless Yeast Localization and Overexpression CRISPR-Cas9 Toolkit. Bean BDM, Whiteway M, Martin VJJ. G3 (Bethesda). 2022 Jun 16. pii: 6609175. doi: 10.1093/g3journal/jkac154. PubMed 35708612.
Backbone
  Vector backbone: 2-micron/pUC
  Vector type: Yeast Expression, CRISPR, Synthetic Biology
Growth in bacteria
  Bacterial resistance: Ampicillin, 100 μg/mL
  Growth temperature: 37°C
  Growth strain: DH5alpha
  Copy number: High Copy
Gene/Insert
  Gene/Insert name: S. pyogenes Cas9
  gRNA/shRNA sequence: TAGTGCACTTACCCCACGTT
  Species: Streptococcus pyogenes
  Cloning method: Restriction Enzyme; 5′ cloning site Unknown (unknown if destroyed); 3′ cloning site Unknown (unknown if destroyed)
Terms and licenses: Academic/Nonprofit Terms; Industry Terms: Not Available to Industry
Depositor comments: Part of the Markerless Yeast Localization and Overexpression (MyLO) CRISPR-Cas9 Toolkit. Vector cloned using BsaI Golden Gate cloning
How to cite: pBBK23 pCAS-Tyr-[gRNA: 6=ARS416] (SplitHygR, AmpR) was a gift from Vincent Martin (Addgene plasmid # 179007 ; http://n2t.net/addgene:179007 ; RRID:Addgene_179007)
